>Addgene plasmid #195536 | pAAV-CAG-fDIO-VARNAM2-Kv2.1PR | addgene full sequence | sequence record 383234 | Addgene Partial NGS Result
CCTGCAGGCAGCTGCGCGCTCGCTCGCTCACTGAGGCCGCCCGGGCGTCGGGCGACCTTTGGTCGCCCGG
CCTCAGTGAGCGAGCGAGCGCGCAGAGAGGGAGTGGCCAACTCCATCACTAGGGGTTCCTGCGGCCGCAC
GCGTAACACTAGTTATTAATAGTAATCAATTACGGGGTCATTAGTTCATAGCCCATATATGGAGTTCCGC
GTTACATAACTTACGGTAAATGGCCCGCCTGGCTGACCGCCCAACGACCCCCGCCCATTGACGTCAATAA
TGACGTATGTTCCCATAGTAACGCCAATAGGGACTTTCCATTGACGTCAATGGGTGGAGTATTTACGGTA
AACTGCCCACTTGGCAGTACATCAAGTGTATCATATGCCAAGTACGCCCCCTATTGACGTCAATGACGGT
AAATGGCCCGCCTGGCATTATGCCCAGTACATGACCTTATGGGACTTTCCTACTTGGCAGTACATCTACG
TATTAGTCATCGCTATTACCATGGTCGAGGTGAGCCCCACGTTCTGCTTCACTCTCCCCATCTCCCCCCC
CTCCCCACCCCCAATTTTGTATTTATTTATTTTTTAATTATTTTGTGCAGCGATGGGGGCGGGGGGGGGG
GGGGGGCGCGCGCCAGGCGGGGCGGGGCGGGGCGAGGGGCGGGGCGGGGCGAGGCGGAGAGGTGCGGCGG
CAGCCAATCAGAGCGGCGCGCTCCGAAAGTTTCCTTTTATGGCGAGGCGGCGGCGGCGGCGGCCCTATAA
AAAGCGAAGCGCGCGGCGGGCGGGAGTCGCTGCGCGCTGCCTTCGCCCCGTGCCCCGCTCCGCCGCCGCC
TCGCGCCGCCCGCCCCGGCTCTGACTGACCGCGTTACTCCCACAGGTGAGCGGGCGGGACGGCCCTTCTC
CTCCGGGCTGTAATTAGCGCTTGGTTTAATGACGGCTTGTTTCTTTTCTGTGGCTGCGTGAAAGCCTTGA
GGGGCTCCGGGAGCGCCGGCAGGAAGGAAATGGGCGGGGAGGGCCTTCGTGCGTCGCCGCGCCGCCGTCC
CCTTCTCCCTCTCCAGCCTCGGGGCTGTCCGCGGGGGGACGGCTGCCTTCGGGGGGGACGGGGCAGGGCG
GGGTTCGGCTTCTGGCGTGTGACCGGCGGCTCTAGAGCCTCTGCTAACCATGTTCATGCCTTCTTCTTTT
TCCTACAGCTCCTGGGCAACGTGCTGGTTATTGTGCTGTCTCATCATTTTGGCAAAGAATTGCGGCCCAA
CGGTACCGGATCCTCTAGAGTCGACTCCGGAGAAGTTCCTATTCTCTAGAAAGTATAGGAACTTCGCAGA
ATGGTAGCTGGATTGTAGCTGCTATTAGCAATATGAAACCTCTTAGAAGTTCCTATTCTTCAAAAGGTAT
AGGAACTTCGGCGCGCCTTAGAATCGAGTAGCCTCGGGGAAATCTGTTGCGCAAGAGATGAAGCTATCAA
TAGATGACATACTCCTCATGTCAATCACTCCTTCAGTCCTGGCAGGGAGGGGAGCCACGGGACTTGGCAT
ACTGGACATCTCAAGCTCTTCGGGAGGCTTAGACTGTGGAGCCATTTCCTTTGTGTTCAGGATAGGCTGA
CTTTGCACCTCGTTCTCGTAGCAGAACACGTTGATGTCGATCTGGTCCAGGGGGATGTACTCGCCCTCGC
TGGTGATCCTGCTCTTCTTATACAGCTCGTCCATCCCGCCGCCCAGATTAGAGTACTTGGCCACGGCCAC
CTCTCTCTGCACCACATATGTCTCGTTATCAGACTCCTCGATGCGCTCCAGCCTGTGGTCCACGGCGTGC
ACTCCTGGCATCTTGATATTGCCCACTGTCTTCTTGGAGCGGTATGTGGTCACAAAGTTACAGTGCAGGT
GTCCTCCTCCATCCACCTTCAGGGCGATGTCGGTATATCCCCTCAGGCCTCCGTCTGCAGGGTACATCAT
CTCTGTATTGGGCTCCCAGCCCTTGGTCTTCTTCTGCATCACTGGGCCATTGCTAGGGAAGTTCACGCCC
CTCACCTTCACGTTATACACCAGCTCGCCATCCTCCAGAGAGGTGTCCTGTGTCACGGTCACCACGCCGC
CATCCTCGTATCTTGTCACCCTCTCCCAGGTAAAGCCCTCGGGGAAGCTCTGCTTAAAGAAATCGGGGAT
GTCGGCTGGATACTTGATGAAGGTCCTGCTGCCGTACATGAAGCTGGTGGCCAGGATGTCAAAGGCGAAA
GGCAGTGGTCCTCCCTCGATCACTTTGATCCTCATTGTCTGCACGCCCTCGTATGGCCTGCCCTCTCCCT
CTCCGGTGCACTTGAACTGGTGCCCATTGACAGACCCTTCCATCACGACCTTCATCCGCATATTTTCCTT
AATCAGGATGGACTTGAAGATAGTCTCATGGGCAATGAGGCACCCCATTCCAAACAGTGGCTTAGCGAGC
ACATCCAGGATTCCCATGAGAATGGCCTCATTGTCGACGGACAGCACGCCACTACCAGACCCGAAAGCCC
ACACGACAGGATAAAACACCCAGAGGATTGACAGGAAGACGAGCAGACTGACATAGGAGCTATGGTACTC
GGGGCTTTTCTTCAGATCGTCTTTCCAAGTGGCGTTATACATCCCGTATGTCAGGACTGCCTGCATCACA
CATCCAGCGATAAAGTACACCCATTTGAACTTGTGTTCATCCTCGAAGGCGCCCAGAATACCAAACACGA
TCATGAAAATGTCTGCGCCGATGACCCAAGAAATCATCACTCCGCCCATCTTGGTCATGACGATGAGATC
GAGCAGGAGCAGTGGTGTGGTCAGCACCCAGCTAATATATCTTGCGTAGACCACCTGCCTTTCACCATTC
ATTGTCAGGTCCTGGTAGTTCACGGCCATTGCATAGTAAGCGGTAGCGGCGATAGTGCAGATGGCAATGT
TGATATAGTATGCGCTCTTCAGCTCTGAAGGCCGAAAGTGCACAGCCACTCCAAAAGCAATAGCAGCAGC
AGCCATAATAGCAAAGACAATCCACTGTGCAATCATGCCGGTCTCGGTTTCCACGTCAGCCATGGTGGCG
CTAGCGAAGTTCCTATACTTTCTAGAGAATAGGAACTTCTTGCCTTAACCCAGAAATTATCACTGTTATT
CTTTAGAATGGTGCAAAGAGAAGTTCCTATACCTTTTGAAGAATAGGAACTTCGAATTCGATATCAAGCT
TATCGATAATCAACCTCTGGATTACAAAATTTGTGAAAGATTGACTGGTATTCTTAACTATGTTGCTCCT
TTTACGCTATGTGGATACGCTGCTTTAATGCCTTTGTATCATGCTATTGCTTCCCGTATGGCTTTCATTT
TCTCCTCCTTGTATAAATCCTGGTTGCTGTCTCTTTATGAGGAGTTGTGGCCCGTTGTCAGGCAACGTGG
CGTGGTGTGCACTGTGTTTGCTGACGCAACCCCCACTGGTTGGGGCATTGCCACCACCTGTCAGCTCCTT
TCCGGGACTTTCGCTTTCCCCCTCCCTATTGCCACGGCGGAACTCATCGCCGCCTGCCTTGCCCGCTGCT
GGACAGGGGCTCGGCTGTTGGGCACTGACAATTCCGTGGTGTTGTCGGGGAAATCATCGTCCTTTCCTTG
GCTGCTCGCCTATGTTGCCACCTGGATTCTGCGCGGGACGTCCTTCTGCTACGTCCCTTCGGCCCTCAAT
CCAGCGGACCTTCCTTCCCGCGGCCTGCTGCCGGCTCTGCGGCCTCTTCCGCGTCTTCGCCTTCGCCCTC
AGACGAGTCGGATCTCCCTTTGGGCCGCCTCCCCGCATCGATACCGAGCGCTGCTCGAGAGATCTACGGG
TGGCATCCCTGTGACCCCTCCCCAGTGCCTCTCCTGGCCCTGGAAGTTGCCACTCCAGTGCCCACCAGCC
TTGTCCTAATAAAATTAAGTTGCATCATTTTGTCTGACTAGGTGTCCTTCTATAATATTATGGGGTGGAG
GGGGGTGGTATGGAGCAAGGGGCAAGTTGGGAAGACAACCTGTAGGGCCTGCGGGGTCTATTGGGAACCA
AGCTGGAGTGCAGTGGCACAATCTTGGCTCACTGCAATCTCCGCCTCCTGGGTTCAAGCGATTCTCCTGC
CTCAGCCTCCCGAGTTGTTGGGATTCCAGGCATGCATGACCAGGCTCAGCTAATTTTTGTTTTTTTGGTA
GAGACGGGGTTTCACCATATTGGCCAGGCTGGTCTCCAACTCCTAATCTCAGGTGATCTACCCACCTTGG
CCTCCCAAATTGCTGGGATTACAGGCGTGAACCACTGCTCCCTTCCCTGTCCTTCTGATTTTGTAGGTAA
CCACGTGCGGACCGAGCGGCCGCAGGAACCCCTAGTGATGGAGTTGGCCACTCCCTCTCTGCGCGCTCGC
TCGCTCACTGAGGCCGGGCGACCAAAGGTCGCCCGACGCCCGGGCTTTGCCCGGGCGGCCTCAGTGAGCG
AGCGAGCGCGCAGCTGCCTGCAGGGGCGCCTGATGCGGTATTTTCTCCTTACGCATCTGTGCGGTATTTC
ACACCGCATA
[95 nt withheld, positions 4561-4655]
T
[46 nt withheld, positions 4657-4702]
C
[141 nt withheld, positions 4704-4844]
CCTTTGACGTTGGAGTCCACGTTCTTT
[37 nt withheld, positions 4872-4908]
ACTCTATCTCGGGCTATTCTTTTGATTTATAAGGGATTTTGCCGATTTCGGTCTATTGGTTAAAAAATGA
GCTGATTTAACAAAAATTTAACGCGAATTTTAACAAAATATTAACGTTTACAATTTTATGGTGCACTCTC
AGTACAATCTGCTCTGATGCCGCATAGTTAAGCCAGCCCCGACACCCGCCAACACCCGCTGACGCGCCCT
GACGGGCTTGTCTGCTCCCGGCATCCGCTTACAGACAAGCTGTGACCGTCTCCGGGAGCTGCATGTGTCA
GAGGTTTTCACCGTCATCACCGAAACGCGCGAGACGAAAGGGCCTCGTGATACGCCTATTTTTATAGGTT
AATGTCATGATAATAATGGTTTCTTAGACGTCAGGTGGCACTTTTCGGGGAAATGTGCGCGGAACCCCTA
TTTGTTTATTTTTCTAAATACATTCAAATATGTATCCGCTCATGAGACAATAACCCTGATAAATGCTTCA
ATAATATTGAAAAAGGAAGAGTATGAGTATTCAACATTTCCGTGTCGCCCTTATTCCCTTTTTTGCGGCA
TTTTGCCTTCCTGTTTTTGCTCACCCAGAAACGCTGGTGAAAGTAAAAGATGCTGAAGATCAGTTGGGTG
CACGAGTGGGTTACATCGAACTGGATCTCAACAGCGGTAAGATCCTTGAGAGTTTTCGCCCCGAAGAACG
TTTTCCAATGATGAGCACTTTTAAAGTTCTGCTATGTGGCGCGGTATTATCCCGTATTGACGCCGGGCAA
GAGCAACTCGGTCGCCGCATACACTATTCTCAGAATGACTTGGTTGAGTACTCACCAGTCACAGAAAAGC
ATCTTACGGATGGCATGACAGTAAGAGAATTATGCAGTGCTGCCATAACCATGAGTGATAACACTGCGGC
CAACTTACTTCTGACAACGATCGGAGGACCGAAGGAGCTAACCGCTTTTTTGCACAACATGGGGGATCAT
GTAACTCGCCTTGATCGTTGGGAACCGGAGCTGAATGAAGCCATACCAAACGACGAGCGTGACACCACGA
TGCCTGTAGCAATGGCAACAACGTTGCGCAAACTATTAACTGGCGAACTACTTACTCTAGCTTCCCGGCA
ACAATTAATAGACTGGATGGAGGCGGATAAAGTTGCAGGACCACTTCTGCGCTCGGCCCTTCCGGCTGGC
TGGTTTATTGCTGATAAATCTGGAGCCGGTGAGCGTGGGTCTCGCGGTATCATTGCAGCACTGGGGCCAG
ATGGTAAGCCCTCCCGTATCGTAGTTATCTACACGACGGGGAGTCAGGCAACTATGGATGAACGAAATAG
ACAGATCGCTGAGATAGGTGCCTCACTGATTAAGCATTGGTAACTGTCAGACCAAGTTTACTCATATATA
CTTTAGATTGATTTAAAACTTCATTTTTAATTTAAAAGGATCTAGGTGAAGATCCTTTTTGATAATCTCA
TGACCAAAATCCCTTAACGTGAGTTTTCGTTCCACTGAGCGTCAGACCCCGTAGAAAAGATCAAAGGATC
TTCTTGAGATCCTTTTTTTCTGCGCGTAATCTGCTGCTTGCAAACAAAAAAACCACCGCTACCAGCGGTG
GTTTGTTTGCCGGATCAAGAGCTACCAACTCTTTTTCCGAAGGTAACTGGCTTCAGCAGAGCGCAGATAC
CAAATACTGTTCTTCTAGTGTAGCCGTAGTTAGGCCACCACTTCAAGAACTCTGTAGCACCGCCTACATA
CCTCGCTCTGCTAATCCTGTTACCAGTGGCTGCTGCCAGTGGCGATAAGTCGTGTCTTACCGGGTTGGAC
TCAAGACGATAGTTACCGGATAAGGCGCAGCGGTCGGGCTGAACGGGGGGTTCGTGCACACAGCCCAGCT
TGGAGCGAACGACCTACACCGAACTGAGATACCTACAGCGTGAGCTATGAGAAAGCGCCACGCTTCCCGA
AGGGAGAAAGGCGGACAGGTATCCGGTAAGCGGCAGGGTCGGAACAGGAGAGCGCACGAGGGAGCTTCCA
GGGGGAAACGCCTGGTATCTTTATAGTCCTGTCGGGTTTCGCCACCTCTGACTTGAGCGTCGATTTTTGT
GATGCTCGTCAGGGGGGCGGAGCCTATGGAAAAACGCCAGCAACGCGGCCTTTTTACGGTTCCTGGCCTT
TTGCTGGCCTTTTGCTCACATGT
Features (pLannotate 1.2.2; 24 found; start..end, strand, type, name):
     12..39      +  repeat_region  AAV2 ITR (fragment): inverted terminal repeat of adeno-associated virus serotype 2 inverted
     68..95      +  repeat_region  AAV2 ITR (fragment): inverted terminal repeat of adeno-associated virus serotype 2 inverted
    210..513     +  enhancer       CMV enhancer: human cytomegalovirus immediate early enhancer
    515..792     +  promoter       chicken β-actin promoter: No description available
    793..928     +  intron         hybrid intron (fragment): hybrid between chicken β-actin (CBA) and minute virus of mice (MMV) introns (Gray et al., 2011)
    993..1198    +  intron         chimeric intron (fragment): chimera between introns from chicken β-actin and rabbit β-globin
   1268..1285    +  misc_feature   MCS (fragment): pUC18/19 multiple cloning site
   1292..1325    +  protein_bind   FRT (minimal): supports FLP-mediated excision but not integration (Turan and Bode, 2011) FLP recombinase from the Saccharomyces cerevisiae 2μ plasmid
   1326..1375    -  intron         β-globin intron (fragment): internally truncated intron from human β-globin
   1421..1696    -  CDS            Kcnb1 (fragment): KCNB1_RAT - Experimental evidence at protein level: Swiss-Prot protein existence level 1. Voltage-gated potassium channel that mediates transmembrane potassium transport in excitable membranes, primarily in the brain, but also in the pancreas and cardiovascular system. Contributes to the regulation of the action potential (AP) repolarization, duration and frequency of repetitive AP firing in neurons, muscle cells and endocrine cells and plays a role in homeostatic attenuation of electrical excitability throughout the brain (PubMed:10024359, PubMed:10618149, PubMed:12451110, PubMed:17379638, Pu
   1697..2386    -  CDS            mRuby3: mRuby3 is a basic (constitutively fluorescent) red fluorescent protein published in 2016, derived from Entacmaea quadricolor. It has low acid sensitivity.
   3086..3119    -  protein_bind   FRT (minimal): supports FLP-mediated excision but not integration (Turan and Bode, 2011) FLP recombinase from the Saccharomyces cerevisiae 2μ plasmid
   3120..3170    -  intron         β-globin intron (fragment): internally truncated intron from human β-globin
   3204..3228    +  misc_feature   MCS (fragment): pBluescript multiple cloning site
   3228..3816    +  misc_feature   WPRE: woodchuck hepatitis virus posttranscriptional regulatory element
   3848..4324    +  polyA_signal   hGH poly(A) signal: human growth hormone polyadenylation signal
   4364..4504    +  repeat_region  AAV2 ITR: inverted terminal repeat of adeno-associated virus serotype 2 inverted
   4509..4560    -  misc_feature   bom (fragment): basis of mobility region from pBR322
   4579..5034    +  rep_origin     f1 ori (sequence partly withheld): f1 bacteriophage origin of replication; arrow indicates direction of (+) strand synthesis
   5035..5084    -  misc_feature   bom (fragment): basis of mobility region from pBR322
   5186..5221    -  CDS            rop (fragment): Rop protein, which maintains plasmids at low copy number; rop
   5316..5420    +  promoter       AmpR promoter: bla
   5421..6281    +  CDS            AmpR: β-lactamase; bla; confers resistance to ampicillin, carbenicillin, and related antibiotics
   6452..7040    +  rep_origin     ori: high-copy-number ColE1/pMB1/pBR322/pUC origin of replication
