[The description below was written by a language model from this plasmid's Addgene catalogue record and pLannotate feature annotations shown in this document.]
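Description:
pAAV-CAG-fDIO-VARNAM2-Kv2.1PR is an AAV transfer plasmid for mammalian expression, built on a pAAV-CAG backbone and used to deliver a Flp recombinase-dependent, genetically encoded voltage indicator. It is propagated in E. coli as a high-copy plasmid through a ColE1/pUC-type origin with ampicillin selection (AmpR), and it also carries an f1 phage origin. The expression cassette lies between AAV2 inverted terminal repeats, which allow the intervening DNA to be packaged into recombinant AAV particles. In the sequence record, a partial NGS assembly of about 7.1 kb, the right ITR is annotated in full, whereas the left ITR appears only as short fragments. This is common for these hard-to-sequence repeats.

Transcription is driven by the CAG promoter, made up of the CMV enhancer, the chicken β-actin promoter and chimeric intron sequence. Downstream are a WPRE, which enhances transcript stability and expression, and the human growth hormone polyadenylation signal. The payload is the synthetic VARNAM2 indicator, listed with a "VARNAM SI linker" mutation. The record describes it as a red fluorescent sensor with negative response polarity. It is fused to the Kv2.1 (Kcnb1) proximal restriction sequence, which confines the sensor to the soma. The annotation detects only the mRuby3 reporter and the Kcnb1 fragment; an unannotated stretch of roughly 700 nt next to mRuby3 presumably holds the voltage-sensing portion. The coding sequence sits in reverse orientation relative to the promoter and is bracketed by FRT-type sites. In this fDIO arrangement, Flp inverts the cassette into the sense orientation, so only Flp-expressing cells produce the indicator. The construct is intended for cell-type-specific voltage imaging in neurons.
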