Addgene plasmid #195536: pAAV-CAG-fDIO-VARNAM2-Kv2.1PR
Purpose: Flp recombinase-dependent red fluorescent, negative response-polarity voltage indicator; soma-targeted
Depositing lab: Vincent Pieribone. Depositing organization: John B. Pierce Laboratory. Publication: Dual-polarity voltage imaging of the concurrent dynamics of multiple neuron types. Kannan M, Vasan G, Haziza S, Huang C, Chrapkiewicz R, Luo J, Cardin JA, Schnitzer MJ, Pieribone VA. Science. 2022 Nov 4;378(6619):eabm8797. doi: 10.1126/science.abm8797. Epub 2022 Nov 4. PubMed 36378956.
Backbone
  Vector backbone: pAAV-CAG
  Vector type: Mammalian Expression, AAV
Growth in bacteria
  Bacterial resistance: Ampicillin, 100 μg/mL
  Growth temperature: 37°C
  Growth strain: NEB Stable
  Copy number: High Copy
Gene/Insert
  Gene/Insert name: VARNAM2-Kv2.1 proximal restriction sequence
  Species: Synthetic
  Mutation: VARNAM SI linker
  GenBank ID: OM687164
  Promoter: CAG
  Cloning method: Restriction Enzyme; 5′ cloning site AscI (unknown if destroyed); 3′ cloning site NheI (unknown if destroyed)
  Sequencing primers: 5′ CTCTAGAGCCTCTGCTAACC; 3′ GGCCACAACTCCTCATAAAGAGACAG
Terms and licenses: Academic/Nonprofit Terms; Industry Terms: Not Available to Industry
How to cite: pAAV-CAG-fDIO-VARNAM2-Kv2.1PR was a gift from Vincent Pieribone (Addgene plasmid # 195536 ; http://n2t.net/addgene:195536 ; RRID:Addgene_195536)
